Addgene plasmid #170548: pLV.5’eGFP/sgVIM
Purpose: Expresses a sgRNA for 5' tagging to VIM and contains a cassette with eGFP without homology arms
Depositing lab: Jacob Giehm Mikkelsen. Depositing organization: Aarhus University. Publication: CRISPR-Cas9-directed gene tagging using a single integrase-defective lentiviral vector carrying a transposase-based Cas9 off switch. Thomsen EA, Skipper KA, Andersen S, Haslund D, Skov TW, Mikkelsen JG. Mol Ther Nucleic Acids. 2022 Aug 4;29:563-576. doi: 10.1016/j.omtn.2022.08.005. eCollection 2022 Sep 13. PubMed 36090759.
Backbone
  Vector backbone: pLV_eGFP-U6-sgRNA
  Backbone size w/o insert (bp): 9046
  Total vector size (bp): 9046
  Vector type: Lentiviral, CRISPR
Growth in bacteria
  Bacterial resistance: Ampicillin, 100 μg/mL
  Growth temperature: 37°C
  Growth strain: NEB Stable
  Copy number: High Copy
Gene/Insert
  Gene/Insert name: sgRNA targeting 5'- end of VIM
  Insert size (bp): 20
  Promoter: U6
  Cloning method: Unknown
  Sequencing primers: 5′ GAGGGCCTATTTCCCATGAT; 3′ GTCCCTGTAATAAACCCGAA
Terms and licenses: Academic/Nonprofit Terms; Industry Terms: Not Available to Industry
How to cite: pLV.5’eGFP/sgVIM was a gift from Jacob Giehm Mikkelsen (Addgene plasmid # 170548 ; http://n2t.net/addgene:170548 ; RRID:Addgene_170548)
