[The description below was written by a language model from this plasmid's Addgene catalogue record and pLannotate feature annotations shown in this document.]
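Description:
pLV.5'eGFP/sgVIM is a third-generation-style, self-inactivating HIV-1 lentiviral transfer plasmid built on the pLV_eGFP-U6-sgRNA backbone for CRISPR-Cas9-directed gene tagging. It is maintained in E. coli through a high-copy ColE1/pUC origin with ampicillin selection (AmpR under its own bla promoter). The backbone also carries an f1 origin, an SV40 origin and poly(A) signal, and remnants of a lac/lacZα cloning region flanked by T3 and T7 promoters. Viral genomic RNA is driven by an RSV promoter fused to a truncated 5' LTR, followed by the Ψ packaging signal with a gag fragment, the RRE for Rev-dependent nuclear export, a cPPT/CTS, and a ΔU3 3' LTR that inactivates LTR promoter activity after reverse transcription.

Between the LTRs sit two functional units. A human U6 RNA polymerase III promoter drives a 20-nt spacer targeting the 5' end of the VIM (vimentin) gene, fused to the Streptococcus pyogenes gRNA scaffold. Downstream, after the cPPT/CTS, lies an EGFP coding sequence followed by WPRE. No promoter is annotated directly upstream of EGFP, which fits the stated design: an eGFP donor cassette lacking homology arms, intended for insertion at the Cas9-cut VIM locus to tag the gene at its 5' end rather than for autonomous expression. No Cas9 gene is annotated, so the nuclease must be supplied separately. The associated publication concerns delivery by integrase-defective lentiviral vectors.

The catalogue lists a total size of 9046 bp, whereas the annotated full sequence is 7185 nt; the record does not explain this discrepancy.
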