Features (pLannotate 1.2.2; 26 found; start..end, strand, type, name):
      5..231     +  promoter       RSV promoter: Rous sarcoma virus enhancer/promoter
    232..412     +  LTR            5' LTR (truncated): truncated 5' long terminal repeat (LTR) from HIV-1
    459..584     +  misc_feature   HIV-1 Ψ: packaging signal of human immunodeficiency virus type 1
    568..931     +  CDS            HIV-1 gag (fragment): gag protein from human immunodeficiency virus 1; gag
   1077..1310    +  misc_feature   RRE: The Rev response element (RRE) of HIV-1 allows for Rev-dependent mRNA export from the nucleus to the cytoplasm.
   1687..1713    +  CDS            Rev (fragment): human immunodeficiency virus 1 (HIV-1) Rev protein; rev; enhances nuclear export of unspliced and incompletely spliced viral mRNAs
   1717..1957    +  promoter       U6 promoter: RNA polymerase III promoter for human U6 snRNA
   1986..2061    +  misc_RNA       gRNA scaffold: guide RNA scaffold for the Streptococcus pyogenes CRISPR/Cas9 system
   2117..2234    +  misc_feature   cPPT/CTS: central polypurine tract and central termination sequence of HIV-1
   2295..3011    +  CDS            EGFP: EGFP is a basic (constitutively fluorescent) green fluorescent protein published in 1996, derived from Aequorea victoria. It is reported to be a rapidly-maturing weak dimer with moderate acid sensitivity.
   3042..3630    +  misc_feature   WPRE: woodchuck hepatitis virus posttranscriptional regulatory element
   3681..3700    +  misc_feature   cPPT/CTS (fragment): central polypurine tract and central termination sequence of HIV-1
   3702..3935    +  LTR            3' LTR (ΔU3): self-inactivating 3' long terminal repeat (LTR) from HIV-1
   4013..4134    +  polyA_signal   SV40 poly(A) signal: SV40 polyadenylation signal
   4174..4309    +  rep_origin     SV40 ori: SV40 origin of replication
   4330..4348    -  promoter       T7 promoter: promoter for bacteriophage T7 RNA polymerase
   4356..4511    +  CDS            lacZα (fragment): LacZα fragment of β-galactosidase; lacZ fragment
   4516..4944    +  rep_origin     f1 ori (sequence partly withheld): f1 bacteriophage origin of replication; arrow indicates direction of (+) strand synthesis
   4997..5101    +  promoter       AmpR promoter: bla
   5102..5962    +  CDS            AmpR: β-lactamase; bla; confers resistance to ampicillin, carbenicillin, and related antibiotics
   6133..6721    +  rep_origin     ori: high-copy-number ColE1/pMB1/pBR322/pUC origin of replication
   6904..6996    +  CDS            lacI (fragment): lac repressor; lacI; The lac repressor binds to the lac operator to inhibit transcription in E. coli. This inhibition can be relieved by adding lactose or isopropyl-β-D-thiogalactopyranoside (IPTG).
   7009..7030    +  protein_bind   CAP binding site: CAP binding activates transcription in the presence of cAMP. E. coli catabolite activator protein
   7045..7075    +  promoter       lac promoter: promoter for the E. coli lac operon
   7083..7099    +  protein_bind   lac operator: The lac repressor binds to the lac operator to inhibit transcription in E. coli. This inhibition can be relieved by adding lactose or isopropyl-β-D-thiogalactopyranoside (IPTG). lac repressor encoded by lacI
   7144..7162    +  promoter       T3 promoter: promoter for bacteriophage T3 RNA polymerase
>Addgene plasmid #170548 | pLV.5’eGFP/sgVIM | addgene full sequence | sequence record 377689 | Addgene NGS Result
TTAATGTAGTCTTATGCAATACTCTTGTAGTCTTGCAACATGGTAACGATGAGTTAGCAACATGCCTTAC
AAGGAGAGAAAAAGCACCGTGCATGCCGATTGGTGGAAGTAAGGTGGTACGATCGTGCCTTATTAGGAAG
GCAACAGACGGGTCTGACATGGATTGGACGAACCACTGAATTGCCGCATTGCAGAGATATTGTATTTAAG
TGCCTAGCTCGATACATAAACGGGTCTCTCTGGTTAGACCAGATCTGAGCCTGGGAGCTCTCTGGCTAAC
TAGGGAACCCACTGCTTAAGCCTCAATAAAGCTTGCCTTGAGTGCTTCAAGTAGTGTGTGCCCGTCTGTT
GTGTGACTCTGGTAACTAGAGATCCCTCAGACCCTTTTAGTCAGTGTGGAAAATCTCTAGCAGTGGCGCC
CGAACAGGGACTTGAAAGCGAAAGGGAAACCAGAGGAGCTCTCTCGACGCAGGACTCGGCTTGCTGAAGC
GCGCACGGCAAGAGGCGAGGGGCGGCGACTGGTGAGTACGCCAAAAATTTTGACTAGCGGAGGCTAGAAG
GAGAGAGATGGGTGCGAGAGCGTCAGTATTAAGCGGGGGAGAATTAGATCGCGATGGGAAAAAATTCGGT
TAAGGCCAGGGGGAAAGAAAAAATATAAATTAAAACATATAGTATGGGCAAGCAGGGAGCTAGAACGATT
CGCAGTTAATCCTGGCCTGTTAGAAACATCAGAAGGCTGTAGACAAATACTGGGACAGCTACAACCATCC
CTTCAGACAGGATCAGAAGAACTTAGATCATTATATAATACAGTAGCAACCCTCTATTGTGTGCATCAAA
GGATAGAGATAAAAGACACCAAGGAAGCTTTAGACAAGATAGAGGAAGAGCAAAACAAAAGTAAGACCAC
CGCACAGCAAGCGGCCGCTGATCTTCAGACCTGGAGGAGGAGATATGAGGGACAATTGGAGAAGTGAATT
ATATAAATATAAAGTAGTAAAAATTGAACCATTAGGAGTAGCACCCACCAAGGCAAAGAGAAGAGTGGTG
CAGAGAGAAAAAAGAGCAGTGGGAATAGGAGCTTTGTTCCTTGGGTTCTTGGGAGCAGCAGGAAGCACTA
TGGGCGCAGCGTCAATGACGCTGACGGTACAGGCCAGACAATTATTGTCTGGTATAGTGCAGCAGCAGAA
CAATTTGCTGAGGGCTATTGAGGCGCAACAGCATCTGTTGCAACTCACAGTCTGGGGCATCAAGCAGCTC
CAGGCAAGAATCCTGGCTGTGGAAAGATACCTAAAGGATCAACAGCTCCTGGGGATTTGGGGTTGCTCTG
GAAAACTCATTTGCACCACTGCTGTGCCTTGGAATGCTAGTTGGAGTAATAAATCTCTGGAACAGATTTG
GAATCACACGACCTGGATGGAGTGGGACAGAGAAATTAACAATTACACAAGCTTAATACACTCCTTAATT
GAAGAATCGCAAAACCAGCAAGAAAAGAATGAACAAGAATTATTGGAATTAGATAAATGGGCAAGTTTGT
GGAATTGGTTTAACATAACAAATTGGCTGTGGTATATAAAATTATTCATAATGATAGTAGGAGGCTTGGT
AGGTTTAAGAATAGTTTTTGCTGTACTTTCTATAGTGAATAGAGTTAGGCAGGGATATTCACCATTATCG
TTTCAGACCCACCTCCCAACCCCGAGGGGACCCAGAGAGGGCCTATTTCCCATGATTCCTTCATATTTGC
ATATACGATACAAGGCTGTTAGAGAGATAATTAGAATTAATTTGACTGTAAACACAAAGATATTAGTACA
AAATACGTGACGTAGAAAGTAATAATTTCTTGGGTAGTTTGCAGTTTTAAAATTATGTTTTAAAATGGAC
TATCATATGCTTACCGTAACTTGAAAGTATTTCGATTTCTTGGCTTTATATATCTTGTGGAAAGGACGAA
ACACCGGACCTGGTGGACATGGCTGGTTTTAGAGCTAGAAATAGCAAGTTAAAATAAGGCTAGTCCGTTA
TCAACTTGAAAAAGTGGCACCGAGTCGGTGCTTTTTTAAGCTTGGCGTAACTAGATCTTGAGACAAATGG
CAGTATTCATCCACAATTTTAAAAGAAAAGGGGGGATTGGGGGGTACAGTGCAGGGGAAAGAATAGTAGA
CATAATAGCAACAGACATACAAACTAAAGAATTACAAAAACAAATTACAAAAATTCAAAATTTTCGGGTT
TATTACAGGGACAGCAGAGATCCACTTTGGCGCCGGCTCGAGGGGGCCAATGCGATGGTGAGCAAGGGCG
AGGAGCTGTTCACCGGGGTGGTGCCCATCCTGGTCGAGCTGGACGGCGACGTAAACGGCCACAAGTTCAG
CGTGTCCGGCGAGGGCGAGGGCGATGCCACCTACGGCAAGCTGACCCTGAAGTTCATCTGCACCACCGGC
AAGCTGCCCGTGCCCTGGCCCACCCTCGTGACCACCCTGACCTACGGCGTGCAGTGCTTCAGCCGCTACC
CCGACCACATGAAGCAGCACGACTTCTTCAAGTCCGCCATGCCCGAAGGCTACGTCCAGGAGCGCACCAT
CTTCTTCAAGGACGACGGCAACTACAAGACCCGCGCCGAGGTGAAGTTCGAGGGCGACACCCTGGTGAAC
CGCATCGAGCTGAAGGGCATCGACTTCAAGGAGGACGGCAACATCCTGGGGCACAAGCTGGAGTACAACT
ACAACAGCCACAACGTCTATATCATGGCCGACAAGCAGAAGAACGGCATCAAGGTGAACTTCAAGATCCG
CCACAACATCGAGGACGGCAGCGTGCAGCTCGCCGACCACTACCAGCAGAACACCCCCATCGGCGACGGC
CCCGTGCTGCTGCCCGACAACCACTACCTGAGCACCCAGTCCGCCCTGAGCAAAGACCCCAACGAGAAGC
GCGATCACATGGTCCTGCTGGAGTTCGTGACCGCCGCCGGGATCACTCTCGGCATGGACGAGCTGTACAA
GATCAGATCTCGAGCCACCGGTTAAGTCGACAATCAACCTCTGGATTACAAAATTTGTGAAAGATTGACT
GGTATTCTTAACTATGTTGCTCCTTTTACGCTATGTGGATACGCTGCTTTAATGCCTTTGTATCATGCTA
TTGCTTCCCGTATGGCTTTCATTTTCTCCTCCTTGTATAAATCCTGGTTGCTGTCTCTTTATGAGGAGTT
GTGGCCCGTTGTCAGGCAACGTGGCGTGGTGTGCACTGTGTTTGCTGACGCAACCCCCACTGGTTGGGGC
ATTGCCACCACCTGTCAGCTCCTTTCCGGGACTTTCGCTTTCCCCCTCCCTATTGCCACGGCGGAACTCA
TCGCCGCCTGCCTTGCCCGCTGCTGGACAGGGGCTCGGCTGTTGGGCACTGACAATTCCGTGGTGTTGTC
GGGGAAATCATCGTCCTTTCCTTGGCTGCTCGCCTGTGTTGCCACCTGGATTCTGCGCGGGACGTCCTTC
TGCTACGTCCCTTCGGCCCTCAATCCAGCGGACCTTCCTTCCCGCGGCCTGCTGCCGGCTCTGCGGCCTC
TTCCGCGTCTTCGCCTTCGCCCTCAGACGAGTCGGATCTCCCTTTGGGCCGCCTCCCCGCGTCGACTTTA
AGACCAATGACTTACAAGGCAGCTGTAGATCTTAGCCACTTTTTAAAAGAAAAGGGGGGACTGGAAGGGC
TAATTCACTCCCAACGAAGACAAGATCTGCTTTTTGCTTGTACTGGGTCTCTCTGGTTAGACCAGATCTG
AGCCTGGGAGCTCTCTGGCTAACTAGGGAACCCACTGCTTAAGCCTCAATAAAGCTTGCCTTGAGTGCTT
CAAGTAGTGTGTGCCCGTCTGTTGTGTGACTCTGGTAACTAGAGATCCCTCAGACCCTTTTAGTCAGTGT
GGAAAATCTCTAGCAGTACGTATAGTAGTTCATGTCATCTTATTATTCAGTATTTATAACTTGCAAAGAA
ATGAATATCAGAGAGTGAGAGGAACTTGTTTATTGCAGCTTATAATGGTTACAAATAAAGCAATAGCATC
ACAAATTTCACAAATAAAGCATTTTTTTCACTGCATTCTAGTTGTGGTTTGTCCAAACTCATCAATGTAT
CTTATCATGTCTGGCTCTAGCTATCCCGCCCCTAACTCCGCCCATCCCGCCCCTAACTCCGCCCAGTTCC
GCCCATTCTCCGCCCCATGGCTGACTAATTTTTTTTATTTATGCAGAGGCCGAGGCCGCCTCGGCCTCTG
AGCTATTCCAGAAGTAGTGAGGAGGCTTTTTTGGAGGCCTAGGGACGTACCCAATTCGCCCTATAGTGAG
TCGTATTACGCGCGCTCACTGGCCGTCGTTTTACAACGTCGTGACTGGGAAAACCCTGGCGTTACCCAAC
TTAATCGCCTTGCAGCACATCCCCCTTTCGCCAGCTGGCGTAATAGCGAAGAGGCCCGCACCGATCGCCC
TTCCCAACAGTTGCGCAGCCTGAATGGCGAATGGG
[124 nt withheld, positions 4516-4639]
C
[91 nt withheld, positions 4641-4731]
A
[49 nt withheld, positions 4733-4781]
CCTTTGACGTTGGAGTCCACGTTCTTT
[37 nt withheld, positions 4809-4845]
ACCCTATCTCGGTCTATTCTTTTGATTTATAAGGGATTTTGCCGATTTCGGCCTATTGGTTAAAAAATGA
GCTGATTTAACAAAAATTTAACGCGAATTTTAACAAAATATTAACGCTTACAATTTAGGTGGCACTTTTC
GGGGAAATGTGCGCGGAACCCCTATTTGTTTATTTTTCTAAATACATTCAAATATGTATCCGCTCATGAG
ACAATAACCCTGATAAATGCTTCAATAATATTGAAAAAGGAAGAGTATGAGTATTCAACATTTCCGTGTC
GCCCTTATTCCCTTTTTTGCGGCATTTTGCCTTCCTGTTTTTGCTCACCCAGAAACGCTGGTGAAAGTAA
AAGATGCTGAAGATCAGTTGGGTGCACGAGTGGGTTACATCGAACTGGATCTCAACAGCGGTAAGATCCT
TGAGAGTTTTCGCCCCGAAGAACGTTTTCCAATGATGAGCACTTTTAAAGTTCTGCTATGTGGCGCGGTA
TTATCCCGTATTGACGCCGGGCAAGAGCAACTCGGTCGCCGCATACACTATTCTCAGAATGACTTGGTTG
AGTACTCACCAGTCACAGAAAAGCATCTTACGGATGGCATGACAGTAAGAGAATTATGCAGTGCTGCCAT
AACCATGAGTGATAACACTGCGGCCAACTTACTTCTGACAACGATCGGAGGACCGAAGGAGCTAACCGCT
TTTTTGCACAACATGGGGGATCATGTAACTCGCCTTGATCGTTGGGAACCGGAGCTGAATGAAGCCATAC
CAAACGACGAGCGTGACACCACGATGCCTGTAGCAATGGCAACAACGTTGCGCAAACTATTAACTGGCGA
ACTACTTACTCTAGCTTCCCGGCAACAATTAATAGACTGGATGGAGGCGGATAAAGTTGCAGGACCACTT
CTGCGCTCGGCCCTTCCGGCTGGCTGGTTTATTGCTGATAAATCTGGAGCCGGTGAGCGTGGGTCTCGCG
GTATCATTGCAGCACTGGGGCCAGATGGTAAGCCCTCCCGTATCGTAGTTATCTACACGACGGGGAGTCA
GGCAACTATGGATGAACGAAATAGACAGATCGCTGAGATAGGTGCCTCACTGATTAAGCATTGGTAACTG
TCAGACCAAGTTTACTCATATATACTTTAGATTGATTTAAAACTTCATTTTTAATTTAAAAGGATCTAGG
TGAAGATCCTTTTTGATAATCTCATGACCAAAATCCCTTAACGTGAGTTTTCGTTCCACTGAGCGTCAGA
CCCCGTAGAAAAGATCAAAGGATCTTCTTGAGATCCTTTTTTTCTGCGCGTAATCTGCTGCTTGCAAACA
AAAAAACCACCGCTACCAGCGGTGGTTTGTTTGCCGGATCAAGAGCTACCAACTCTTTTTCCGAAGGTAA
CTGGCTTCAGCAGAGCGCAGATACCAAATACTGTTCTTCTAGTGTAGCCGTAGTTAGGCCACCACTTCAA
GAACTCTGTAGCACCGCCTACATACCTCGCTCTGCTAATCCTGTTACCAGTGGCTGCTGCCAGTGGCGAT
AAGTCGTGTCTTACCGGGTTGGACTCAAGACGATAGTTACCGGATAAGGCGCAGCGGTCGGGCTGAACGG
GGGGTTCGTGCACACAGCCCAGCTTGGAGCGAACGACCTACACCGAACTGAGATACCTACAGCGTGAGCT
ATGAGAAAGCGCCACGCTTCCCGAAGGGAGAAAGGCGGACAGGTATCCGGTAAGCGGCAGGGTCGGAACA
GGAGAGCGCACGAGGGAGCTTCCAGGGGGAAACGCCTGGTATCTTTATAGTCCTGTCGGGTTTCGCCACC
TCTGACTTGAGCGTCGATTTTTGTGATGCTCGTCAGGGGGGCGGAGCCTATGGAAAAACGCCAGCAACGC
GGCCTTTTTACGGTTCCTGGCCTTTTGCTGGCCTTTTGCTCACATGTTCTTTCCTGCGTTATCCCCTGAT
TCTGTGGATAACCGTATTACCGCCTTTGAGTGAGCTGATACCGCTCGCCGCAGCCGAACGACCGAGCGCA
GCGAGTCAGTGAGCGAGGAAGCGGAAGAGCGCCCAATACGCAAACCGCCTCTCCCCGCGCGTTGGCCGAT
TCATTAATGCAGCTGGCACGACAGGTTTCCCGACTGGAAAGCGGGCAGTGAGCGCAACGCAATTAATGTG
AGTTAGCTCACTCATTAGGCACCCCAGGCTTTACACTTTATGCTTCCGGCTCGTATGTTGTGTGGAATTG
TGAGCGGATAACAATTTCACACAGGAAACAGCTATGACCATGATTACGCCAAGCGCGCAATTAACCCTCA
CTAAAGGGAACAAAAGCTGGAGCTGCAAGC
